Features (pLannotate 1.2.2; 27 found; start..end, strand, type, name):
     33..54      +  protein_bind   CAP binding site: CAP binding activates transcription in the presence of cAMP. E. coli catabolite activator protein
     69..99      +  promoter       lac promoter: promoter for the E. coli lac operon
    103..125     +  protein_bind   lac operator (fragment): The lac repressor binds to the lac operator to inhibit transcription in E. coli. This inhibition can be relieved by adding lactose or isopropyl-β-D-thiogalactopyranoside (IPTG). lac repressor encoded by lacI
    168..186     +  promoter       T3 promoter: promoter for bacteriophage T3 RNA polymerase
    464..843     +  enhancer       CMV enhancer: human cytomegalovirus immediate early enhancer
    845..1122    +  promoter       chicken β-actin promoter: No description available
   1123..2139    +  intron         chimeric intron: chimera between introns from chicken β-actin and rabbit β-globin
   2188..2205    +  misc_feature   MCS (fragment): pUC18/19 multiple cloning site
   2236..3960    +  CDS            AFB2: AFB2_ARATH - Also known as LRF2. Experimental evidence at protein level: Swiss-Prot protein existence level 1. Component of SCF(ASK-cullin-F-box) E3 ubiquitin ligase complexes, which may mediate the ubiquitination and subsequent proteasomal degradation of target proteins. Confers sensitivity to the virulent bacterial pathogen P.syringae (By similarity). Auxin receptor that mediates Aux/IAA proteins proteasomal degradation and auxin- regulated transcription. Involved in embryogenesis regulation by auxin. From Arabidopsis thaliana (Mouse-ear cress).
   4039..4242    +  CDS            mini-AID: minimal degron from the auxin-responsive IAA17 protein of Arabidopsis thaliana (Kubota et al., 2013) acts as an auxin-inducible degron (AID) in the presence of TIR1
   4249..4965    +  CDS            EGFP: EGFP is a basic (constitutively fluorescent) green fluorescent protein published in 1996, derived from Aequorea victoria. It is reported to be a rapidly-maturing weak dimer with moderate acid sensitivity.
   4978..5001    +  misc_feature   MCS (fragment): multiple cloning site
   5002..5517    +  CDS            Nluc: NanoLuc® luciferase human codon-optimized
   5540..5624    +  CDS            large T antigen (fragment): large T antigen from SV40 (simian virus 40)
   5647..5768    +  polyA_signal   SV40 poly(A) signal: SV40 polyadenylation signal
   5799..5832    -  protein_bind   loxP: Cre-mediated recombination occurs in the 8-bp core sequence (GCATACAT). Cre recombinase
   5893..6392    +  promoter       PGK promoter: mouse phosphoglycerate kinase 1 promoter
   6452..7472    +  CDS            HygR (fragment): aminoglycoside phosphotransferase from E. coli; aph(4)-Ia; confers resistance to hygromycin
   7556..8008    +  polyA_signal   PGK poly(A) signal: mouse phosphoglycerate kinase 1 polyadenylation signal
   8035..8068    -  protein_bind   loxP: Cre-mediated recombination occurs in the 8-bp core sequence (GCATACAT). Cre recombinase
   8304..8322    -  promoter       T7 promoter: promoter for bacteriophage T7 RNA polymerase
   8330..8485    +  CDS            lacZα (fragment): LacZα fragment of β-galactosidase; lacZ fragment
   8490..8944    +  rep_origin     f1 ori (sequence partly withheld): f1 bacteriophage origin of replication; arrow indicates direction of (+) strand synthesis
   8970..9074    +  promoter       AmpR promoter: bla
   9075..9935    +  CDS            AmpR: β-lactamase; bla; confers resistance to ampicillin, carbenicillin, and related antibiotics
  10106..10694   +  rep_origin     ori: high-copy-number ColE1/pMB1/pBR322/pUC origin of replication
  10877..20      +  CDS            lacI (fragment) (across the origin): lac repressor; lacI; The lac repressor binds to the lac operator to inhibit transcription in E. coli. This inhibition can be relieved by adding lactose or isopropyl-β-D-thiogalactopyranoside (IPTG).
>Addgene plasmid | pMK411 (OsTIR1(F74G) mAID-EGFP-Nluc) Sequencing Result | analyzer sequence | sequence record 296098
GACTGGAAAGCGGGCAGTGAGCGCAACGCAATTAATGTGAGTTAGCTCACTCATTAGGCACCCCAGGCTT
TACACTTTATGCTTCCGGCTCGTATGTTGTGTGGAATTGTGAGCGGATAACAATTTCACACAGGAAACAG
CTATGACCATGATTACGCCAAGCGCGCAATTAACCCTCACTAAAGGGAACAAAAGCTGGAGCTCGGATCT
GCTGGGCTTGCTGAAGGTAGGGGGTCAAGAACCAGAGGTGTAAAGTACTTGAGTAATTTTACTTGATTAC
TGTACTTAAGTATTATTTTTGGGGATTTTTACTTTACTTGAGTACAATTAAAAATCAATACTTTTACTTT
TACTTAATTACATTTTTTTAGAAAAAAAAGTACTTTTTACTCCTTACAATTTTATTTACAGTCAAAAAGT
ACTTATTTTTTGGAGATCACTTGGGCCCTCTAGATGCATGCTCGACATTGATTATTGACTAGTTATTAAT
AGTAATCAATTACGGGGTCATTAGTTCATAGCCCATATATGGAGTTCCGCGTTACATAACTTACGGTAAA
TGGCCCGCCTGGCTGACCGCCCAACGACCCCCGCCCATTGACGTCAATAATGACGTATGTTCCCATAGTA
ACGCCAATAGGGACTTTCCATTGACGTCAATGGGTGGAGTATTTACGGTAAACTGCCCACTTGGCAGTAC
ATCAAGTGTATCATATGCCAAGTACGCCCCCTATTGACGTCAATGACGGTAAATGGCCCGCCTGGCATTA
TGCCCAGTACATGACCTTATGGGACTTTCCTACTTGGCAGTACATCTACGTATTAGTCATCGCTATTACC
ATGGTCGAGGTGAGCCCCACGTTCTGCTTCACTCTCCCCATCTCCCCCCCCTCCCCACCCCCAATTTTGT
ATTTATTTATTTTTTAATTATTTTGTGCAGCGATGGGGGCGGGGGGGGGGGGGGGGCGCGCGCCRGGSGG
GGSGGGGSGGGGSGRGGGGSGGGGSGGGGCGAGGCGGAGAGGTGCGGCGGCAGCCAATCAGAGCGGCGCG
CTCCGAAAGTTTCCTTTTATGGCGAGGCGGCGGCGGCGGCGGCCCTATAAAAAGCGAAGCGCGCGGCGGG
CGGGAGTCGCTGCGCGCTGCCTTCGCCCCGTGCCCCGCTCCGCCGCCGCCTCGCGCCGCCCGCCCCGGCT
CTGACTGACCGCGTTACTCCCACAGGTGAGCGGGCGGGACGGCCCTTCTCCTCCGGGCTGTAATTAGCGC
TTGGTTTAATGACGGCTTGTTTCTTTTCTGTGGCTGCGTGAAAGCCTTGAGGGGCTCCGGGAGGGCCCTT
TGTGCGGGGGGAGCGGCTCGGGGGGTGCGTGCGTGTGTGTGTGCGTGGGGAGCGCCGCGTGCGGCTCCGC
GCTGCCCGGCGGCTGTGAGCGCTGCGGGCGCGGCGCGGGGCTTTGTGCGCTCCGCAGTGTGCGCGAGGGG
AGCGCGGCCGGGGGCGGTGCCCCGCGGTGCGGGGGGGGCTGCGAGGGGAACAAAGGCTGCGTGCGGGGTG
TGTGCGTGGGGGGGTGAGCAGGGGGTGTGGGCGCGTCGGTCGGGCTGCAACCCCCCCTGCACCCCCCTCC
CCGAGTTGCTGAGCACGGCCCGGCTTCGGGTGCGGGGCTCCGTACGGGGCGTGGCGCGGGGCTCGCCGTG
CCGGGCGGGGGGTGGCGGCAGGTGGGGGTGCCGGGCGGGGCGGGGCCGCCTCGGGCCGGGGRGGGCTCGG
GGGAGGGGCGCGGCGGCCCCCGGAGCGCCGGCGGCTGTCGAGGCGCGGCGAGCCGCAGCCATTGCCTTTT
ATGGTAATCGTGCGAGAGGGCGCAGGGACTTCCTTTGTCCCAAATCTGTGCGGAGCCGAAATCTGGGAGG
CGCCGCCGCACCCCCTCTAGCGGGCGCGGGGCGAAGCGGTGCGGCGCCGGCAGGAAGGAAATGGGCGGGG
AGGGCCTTCGTGCGTCGCCGCGCCGCCGTCCCCTTCTCCCTCTCCAGCCTCGGGGCTGTCCGCGGGGGGA
CGGCTGCCTTCGGGGGGGACGGGGCAGGGCGGGGTTCGGCTTCTGGCGTGTGACCGGCGGCTCTAGAGCC
TCTGCTAACCATGTTCATGCCTTCTTCTTTTTCCTACAGCTCCTGGGCAACGTGCTGGTTATTGTGCTGT
CTCATCATTTTGGCAAAGAATTCGAGCTCGGTACCTCGCGAATGCATCTAGATAGCGCTGCCACCATGAC
ATACTTTCCTGAAGAGGTCGTCGAACACATTTTTAGCTTCCTGCCTGCACAGAGAGATAGAAACACAGTG
AGCCTGGTCTGCAAAGTGTGGTACGAGATCGAACGCCTGAGCCGGAGAGGAGTGTTCGTCGGCAACTGCT
ATGCTGTGAGAGCAGGCAGGGTCGCCGCTAGGTTTCCAAATGTGCGCGCACTGACCGTCAAGGGGAAACC
CCACGGCGCCGACTTTAACCTGGTGCCCCCTGATTGGGGAGGATACGCCGGCCCTTGGATCGAGGCAGCC
GCTCGCGGCTGTCATGGACTGGAGGAACTGCGCATGAAGCGAATGGTGGTCTCTGACGAAAGTCTGGAGC
TGCTGGCTCGGAGCTTCCCTAGGTTTCGCGCACTGGTGCTGATTTCTTGCGAAGGCTTCAGCACCGATGG
ACTGGCAGCCGTGGCCTCCCACTGTAAGCTGCTGCGGGAGCTGGACCTCCAGGAGAATGAAGTGGAGGAT
AGAGGCCCCAGATGGCTGTCTTGCTTCCCAGACTCATGTACCAGCCTGGTGTCCCTGAACTTTGCCTGCA
TCAAAGGCGAAGTGAATGCTGGGTCCCTGGAGCGGCTGGTCTCAAGAAGCCCCAACCTGAGGTCTCTGCG
GCTGAACCGGAGCGTGAGCGTGGACACTCTGGCTAAGATTCTGCTGAGAACCCCTAACCTGGAGGATCTG
GGAACCGGCAATCTGACAGACGATTTCCAGACAGAATCCTACTTTAAACTGACTTCTGCCCTGGAGAAGT
GTAAAATGCTGAGGAGTCTGTCAGGATTCTGGGATGCTTCACCCGTGTGCCTGAGCTTTATCTACCCTCT
GTGTGCACAGCTGACAGGCCTGAACCTGAGCTATGCACCAACCCTGGACGCCAGTGATCTGACAAAGATG
ATCTCACGCTGCGTGAAACTCCAGCGACTGTGGGTGCTGGACTGTATTTCCGATAAGGGGCTCCAGGTGG
TCGCCAGCTCCTGCAAGGACCTCCAGGAGCTGAGAGTGTTCCCATCTGATTTTTACGTGGCCGGATATAG
TGCTGTCACTGAGGAAGGCCTGGTGGCAGTCTCACTGGGATGCCCAAAGCTGAACAGCCTGCTGTATTTC
TGTCATCAGATGACTAATGCTGCACTGGTGACCGTCGCCAAGAACTGCCCTAATTTCACCCGATTTCGGC
TGTGTATTCTGGAACCAGGCAAACCCGACGTGGTCACATCCCAGCCACTGGATGAAGGGTTTGGAGCTAT
CGTGAGAGAGTGCAAGGGACTCCAGAGGCTGAGCATTTCCGGCCTGCTGACAGACAAAGTGTTCATGTAC
ATCGGCAAGTATGCTAAGCAGCTGGAGATGCTGAGCATTGCATTTGCCGGAGACTCCGATAAGGGCATGA
TGCACGTGATGAACGGGTGTAAGAATCTGCGAAAACTGGAAATCCGGGACAGCCCTTTCGGGGATGCCGC
TCTGCTGGGAAACTTTGCCAGATACGAGACAATGAGGAGCCTGTGGATGTCTAGTTGCAATGTGACTCTG
AAGGGCTGTCAGGTCCTGGCTAGTAAAATGCCTATGCTGAACGTGGAAGTCATTAATGAGCGGGACGGGT
CTAACGAAATGGAGGAAAATCATGGCGACCTGCCAAAGGTGGAGAAACTGTATGTGTATCGGACCACCGC
AGGGGCAAGAGATGATGCTCCCAACTTTGTGAAGATTCTGAGATCAGGAAGCGGAGCTACTAACTTCAGC
CTGCTGAAGCAGGCTGGAGACGTGGAGGAGAACCCTGGACCTAGATCTAAGGAGAAGAGTGCTTGTCCTA
AAGATCCAGCCAAACCTCCGGCCAAGGCACAAGTTGTGGGATGGCCACCGGTGAGATCATACCGGAAGAA
CGTGATGGTTTCCTGCCAAAAATCAAGCGGTGGCCCGGAGGCGGCGGCGTTCGTGAAGGTATCAATGGAC
GGAGCACCGTACTTGAGGAAAATCGATTTGAGGATGTATAAAGCTAGCATGGTGAGCAAGGGCGAGGAGC
TGTTCACCGGGGTGGTGCCCATCCTGGTCGAGCTGGACGGCGACGTAAACGGCCACAAGTTCAGCGTGTC
CGGCGAGGGCGAGGGCGATGCCACCTACGGCAAGCTGACCCTGAAGTTCATCTGCACCACCGGCAAGCTG
CCCGTGCCCTGGCCCACCCTCGTGACCACCCTGACCTACGGCGTGCAGTGCTTCAGCCGCTACCCCGACC
ACATGAAGCAGCACGACTTCTTCAAGTCCGCCATGCCCGAAGGCTACGTCCAGGAGCGCACCATCTTCTT
CAAGGACGACGGCAACTACAAGACCCGCGCCGAGGTGAAGTTCGAGGGCGACACCCTGGTGAACCGCATC
GAGCTGAAGGGCATCGACTTCAAGGAGGACGGCAACATCCTGGGGCACAAGCTGGAGTACAACTACAACA
GCCACAACGTCTATATCATGGCCGACAAGCAGAAGAACGGCATCAAGGTGAACTTCAAGATCCGCCACAA
CATCGAGGACGGCAGCGTGCAGCTCGCCGACCACTACCAGCAGAACACCCCCATCGGCGACGGCCCCGTG
CTGCTGCCCGACAACCACTACCTGAGCACCCAGTCCGCCCTGAGCAAAGACCCCAACGAGAAGCGCGATC
ACATGGTCCTGCTGGAGTTCGTGACCGCCGCCGGGATCACTCTCGGCATGGACGAGCTGTACAAGGGTGC
AGGCGCCCAAGCTTCGAATTCTGCAGTCGACATGGTCTTCACACTCGAAGATTTCGTTGGGGACTGGCGA
CAGACAGCCGGCTACAACCTGGACCAAGTCCTTGAACAGGGAGGTGTGTCCAGTTTGTTTCAGAATCTCG
GGGTGTCCGTAACTCCGATCCAAAGGATTGTCCTGAGCGGTGAAAATGGGCTGAAGATCGACATCCATGT
CATCATCCCGTATGAAGGTCTGAGCGGCGACCAAATGGGCCAGATCGAAAAAATTTTTAAGGTGGTGTAC
CCTGTGGATGATCATCACTTTAAGGTGATCCTGCACTATGGCACACTGGTAATCGACGGGGTTACGCCGA
ACATGATCGACTATTTCGGACGGCCGTATGAAGGCATCGCCGTGTTCGACGGCAAAAAGATCACTGTAAC
AGGGACCCTGTGGAACGGCAACAAAATTATCGACGAGCGCCTGATCAACCCCGACGGCTCCCTGCTGTTC
CGAGTAACCATCAACGGAGTGACCGGCTGGCGGCTGTGCGAACGCATTCTGGCGTAAGGATCCACCGGAT
CTAGATAACTGATCATAATCAGCCATACCACATTTGTAGAGGTTTTACTTGCTTTAAAAAACCTCCCACA
CCTCCCCCTGAACCTGAAACATAAAATGAATGCAATTGTTGTTGTTAACTTGTTTATTGCAGCTTATAAT
GGTTACAAATAAAGCAATAGCATCACAAATTTCACAAATAAAGCATTTTTTTCACTGCATTCTAGTTGTG
GTTTGTCCAAACTCATCAATGTATCTTAACGCGTCGATCATATTCAATAACCCTTAATATAACTTCGTAT
AATGTATGCTATACGAAGTTATTAGGTCTGAAGAGGAGTTTACGTCCAGCCAAGCTTAGGATCTCGACCT
CGAAATTCTACCGGGTAGGGGAGGCGCTTTTCCCAAGGCAGTCTGGAGCATGCGCTTTAGCAGCCCCGCT
GGGCACTTGGCGCTACACAAGTGGCCTCTGGCCTCGCACACATTCCACATCCACCGGTAGGCGCCAACCG
ACTCCGTTCTTTGGTGGCCCCTTCGCGCCACCTTCTACTCCTCCCCTAGTCAGGAAGTTCCCCCCCGCCC
CGCAGCTCGCGTCGTGCAGGACGTGACAAATGGAAGTAGCACGTCTCACTAGTCTCGTGCAGATGGACAG
CACCGCTGAGCAATGGAAGCGGGTAGGCCTTTGGGGCAGCGGCCAATAGCAGCTTTGCTCCTTCGCTTTC
TGGGCTCAGAGGCTGGGAAGGGGTGGGTCCGGGGGCGGGCTCAGGGGCGGGCTCAGGGGCGGGGCGGGCG
CCCGAAGGTCCTCCGGAGGCCCGGCATTCTGCACGCTTCAAAAGCGCACGTCTGCCGCGCTGTTCTCCTC
TTCCTCATCTCCGGGCCTTTCGACCTGCATCCATCTAGATCTCGAGCAGCTGAAGCTTACCGCTAGCATG
GATAGATCCGGAAAGCCTGAACTCACCGCGACGTCTGTCGAGAAGTTTCTGATCGAAAAGTTCGACAGCG
TCTCCGACCTGATGCAGCTCTCGGAGGGCGAAGAATCTCGTGCTTTCAGCTTCGATGTAGGAGGGCGTGG
ATATGTCCTGCGGGTAAATAGCTGCGCCGATGGTTTCTACAAAGATCGTTATGTTTATCGGCACTTTGCA
TCGGCCGCGCTCCCGATTCCGGAAGTGCTTGACATTGGGGAATTCAGCGAGAGCCTGACCTATTGCATCT
CCCGCCGTGCACAGGGTGTCACGTTGCAAGACCTGCCTGAAACCGAACTGCCCGCTGTTCTGCAGCCGGT
CGCGGAGGCCATGGATGCGATCGCTGCGGCCGATCTTAGCCAGACGAGCGGGTTCGGCCCATTCGGACCG
CAAGGAATCGGTCAATACACTACATGGCGTGATTTCATATGCGCGATTGCTGATCCCCATGTGTATCACT
GGCAAACTGTGATGGACGACACCGTCAGTGCGTCCGTCGCGCAGGCTCTCGATGAGCTGATGCTTTGGGC
CGAGGACTGCCCCGAAGTCCGGCACCTCGTGCACGCGGATTTCGGCTCCAACAATGTCCTGACGGACAAT
GGCCGCATAACAGCGGTCATTGACTGGAGCGAGGCGATGTTCGGGGATTCCCAATACGAGGTCGCCAACA
TCTTCTTCTGGAGGCCGTGGTTGGCTTGTATGGAGCAGCAGACGCGCTACTTCGAGCGGAGGCATCCGGA
GCTTGCAGGATCGCCGCGGCTCCGGGCGTATATGCTCCGCATTGGTCTTGACCAACTCTATCAGAGCTTG
GTTGACGGCAATTTCGATGATGCAGCTTGGGCGCAGGGTCGATGCGACGCAATCGTCCGATCCGGAGCCG
GGACTGTCGGGCGTACACAAATCGCCCGCAGAAGCGCGGCCGTCTGGACCGATGGCTGTGTAGAAGTACT
CGCCGATAGTGGAAACCGACGCCCCAGCACTCGTCCGAGGGCAAAGGAATAGGCTAGCCGCCCGCCCCAC
GACCCGCAGCGCCCGACCGAAAGGAGCGCACGACCCCATGCATCGATGATATCAGATCCCCGGGATGCAG
AAATTGATGATCTATTAAACAATAAAGATGTCCACTAAAATGGAAGTTTTTCCTGTCATACTTTGTTAAG
AAGGGTGAGAACAGAGTACCTACATTTTGAATGGAAGGATTGGAGCTACGGGGGTGGGGGTGGGGTGGGA
TTAGATAAATGCCTGCTCTTTACTGAAGGCTCTTTACTATTGCTTTATGATAATGTTTCATAGTTGGATA
TCATAATTTAAACAAGCAAAACCAAATTAAGGGCCAGCTCATTCCTCCCACTCATGATCTATAGATCTAT
AGATCTCTCGTGGGATCATTGTTTTTCTCTTGATTCCCACTTTGTGGTTCTAAGTACTGTGGTTTCCAAA
TGTGTCAGTTTCATAGCCTGAAGAACGAGATCAGCAGCCTCTGTTCCACATACACTTCATTCTCAGTATT
GTTTTGCCAAGTTCTAATTCCATCAGAAGCTGGTCGAGATCCGGAACCCTTAATATAACTTCGTATAATG
TATGCTATACGAAGTTATTAGGTCCCTCGAAGAGGTTCACTAAGATCTTTCTTGCTTTTACTTTTACTTC
CTTAATACTCAAGTACAATTTTAATGGAGTACTTTTTTACTTTTACTCAAGTAAGATTCTAGCCAGATAC
TTTTACTTTTAATTGAGTAAAATTTTCCCTAAGTACTTGTACTTTCACTTGAGTAAAATTTTTGAGTACT
TTTTACACCTCTGTCAAGAACCATATGCCGGTACCCAATTCGCCCTATAGTGAGTCGTATTACGCGCGCT
CACTGGCCGTCGTTTTACAACGTCGTGACTGGGAAAACCCTGGCGTTACCCAACTTAATCGCCTTGCAGC
ACATCCCCCTTTCGCCAGCTGGCGTAATAGCGAAGAGGCCCGCACCGATCGCCCTTCCCAACAGTTGCGC
AGCCTGAATGGCGAATGGG
[59 nt withheld, positions 8490-8548]
ACCACACCCGCC
[52 nt withheld, positions 8561-8612]
C
[91 nt withheld, positions 8614-8704]
A
[49 nt withheld, positions 8706-8754]
CCTTTGACGTTGGAGTCCACGTTCTTT
[37 nt withheld, positions 8782-8818]
ACCCTATCTCGGTCTATTCTTTTGATTTATAAGGGATTTTGCCGATTTCGGCCTATTGGTTAAAAAATGA
GCTGATTTAACAAAAATTTAACGCGAATTTTAACAAAATATTAACGCTTACAATTTAGGTGGCACTTTTC
GGGGAAATGTGCGCGGAACCCCTATTTGTTTATTTTTCTAAATACATTCAAATATGTATCCGCTCATGAG
ACAATAACCCTGATAAATGCTTCAATAATATTGAAAAAGGAAGAGTATGAGTATTCAACATTTCCGTGTC
GCCCTTATTCCCTTTTTTGCGGCATTTTGCCTTCCTGTTTTTGCTCACCCAGAAACGCTGGTGAAAGTAA
AAGATGCTGAAGATCAGTTGGGTGCACGAGTGGGTTACATCGAACTGGATCTCAACAGCGGTAAGATCCT
TGAGAGTTTTCGCCCCGAAGAACGTTTTCCAATGATGAGCACTTTTAAAGTTCTGCTATGTGGCGCGGTA
TTATCCCGTATTGACGCCGGGCAAGAGCAACTCGGTCGCCGCATACACTATTCTCAGAATGACTTGGTTG
AGTACTCACCAGTCACAGAAAAGCATCTTACGGATGGCATGACAGTAAGAGAATTATGCAGTGCTGCCAT
AACCATGAGTGATAACACTGCGGCCAACTTACTTCTGACAACGATCGGAGGACCGAAGGAGCTAACCGCT
TTTTTGCACAACATGGGGGATCATGTAACTCGCCTTGATCGTTGGGAACCGGAGCTGAATGAAGCCATAC
CAAACGACGAGCGTGACACCACGATGCCTGTAGCAATGGCAACAACGTTGCGCAAACTATTAACTGGCGA
ACTACTTACTCTAGCTTCCCGGCAACAATTAATAGACTGGATGGAGGCGGATAAAGTTGCAGGACCACTT
CTGCGCTCGGCCCTTCCGGCTGGCTGGTTTATTGCTGATAAATCTGGAGCCGGTGAGCGTGGGTCTCGCG
GTATCATTGCAGCACTGGGGCCAGATGGTAAGCCCTCCCGTATCGTAGTTATCTACACGACGGGGAGTCA
GGCAACTATGGATGAACGAAATAGACAGATCGCTGAGATAGGTGCCTCACTGATTAAGCATTGGTAACTG
TCAGACCAAGTTTACTCATATATACTTTAGATTGATTTAAAACTTCATTTTTAATTTAAAAGGATCTAGG
TGAAGATCCTTTTTGATAATCTCATGACCAAAATCCCTTAACGTGAGTTTTCGTTCCACTGAGCGTCAGA
CCCCGTAGAAAAGATCAAAGGATCTTCTTGAGATCCTTTTTTTCTGCGCGTAATCTGCTGCTTGCAAACA
AAAAAACCACCGCTACCAGCGGTGGTTTGTTTGCCGGATCAAGAGCTACCAACTCTTTTTCCGAAGGTAA
CTGGCTTCAGCAGAGCGCAGATACCAAATACTGTTCTTCTAGTGTAGCCGTAGTTAGGCCACCACTTCAA
GAACTCTGTAGCACCGCCTACATACCTCGCTCTGCTAATCCTGTTACCAGTGGCTGCTGCCAGTGGCGAT
AAGTCGTGTCTTACCGGGTTGGACTCAAGACGATAGTTACCGGATAAGGCGCAGCGGTCGGGCTGAACGG
GGGGTTCGTGCACACAGCCCAGCTTGGAGCGAACGACCTACACCGAACTGAGATACCTACAGCGTGAGCT
ATGAGAAAGCGCCACGCTTCCCGAAGGGAGAAAGGCGGACAGGTATCCGGTAAGCGGCAGGGTCGGAACA
GGAGAGCGCACGAGGGAGCTTCCAGGGGGAAACGCCTGGTATCTTTATAGTCCTGTCGGGTTTCGCCACC
TCTGACTTGAGCGTCGATTTTTGTGATGCTCGTCAGGGGGGCGGAGCCTATGGAAAAACGCCAGCAACGC
GGCCTTTTTACGGTTCCTGGCCTTTTGCTGGCCTTTTGCTCACATGTTCTTTCCTGCGTTATCCCCTGAT
TCTGTGGATAACCGTATTACCGCCTTTGAGTGAGCTGATACCGCTCGCCGCAGCCGAACGACCGAGCGCA
GCGAGTCAGTGAGCGAGGAAGCGGAAGAGCGCCCAATACGCAAACCGCCTCTCCCCGCGCGTTGGCCGAT
TCATTAATGCAGCTGGCACGACAGGTTTCCC
